Addgene plasmid #229053: phU1-PspCas13b-non-targeting (pEZ36)
Purpose: (Empty Backbone) Cloning backbone for PspCas13b crRNA (Human U1 promoter)
Depositing lab: S Chul Kwon. Depositing organization: University of Hong Kong. Publication: Cytosolic CRISPR RNAs for efficient application of RNA-targeting CRISPR-Cas systems. Cheng ECK, Lam JKC, Kwon SC. EMBO Rep. 2025 Feb 26. doi: 10.1038/s44319-025-00399-4. PubMed 40011676.
Backbone
  Vector backbone: pUC19
  Vector type: Mammalian Expression, CRISPR
Growth in bacteria
  Bacterial resistance: Ampicillin, 100 μg/mL
  Growth temperature: 37°C
  Growth strain: DH5alpha
  Copy number: High Copy
Gene/Insert
  Gene/Insert name: None
Terms and licenses: Academic/Nonprofit Terms; Industry Terms: Not Available to Industry
Depositor comments: Use BbsI to insert the spacer sequence. Please visit https://doi.org/10.1101/2024.09.18.613662 for bioRxiv preprint.
How to cite: phU1-PspCas13b-non-targeting (pEZ36) was a gift from S Chul Kwon (Addgene plasmid # 229053 ; http://n2t.net/addgene:229053 ; RRID:Addgene_229053)
