[The description below was written by a language model from this plasmid's Addgene catalogue record and pLannotate feature annotations shown in this document.]
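Description:
phU1-PspCas13b-non-targeting (pEZ36) is a small (about 3.2 kb) pUC19-based cloning backbone for expressing CRISPR RNAs for the RNA-targeting nuclease PspCas13b in mammalian cells. It is propagated in E. coli as a high-copy plasmid through the ColE1/pUC origin and is selected with ampicillin via the β-lactamase gene and its native promoter. The rest of the annotated sequence is pUC19 scaffold: the lac promoter, lac operator and CAP binding site, a truncated lacZα segment, and short remnants of lacI, rop and the bom region, none of which has a functional role in the intended application.

The functional payload is described in the catalogue fields rather than in the automated annotation. According to the record, crRNA transcription is driven by the human U1 promoter, a snRNA-type promoter, instead of the U6 promoter more commonly used for guide RNA expression. The associated publication concerns cytosolic CRISPR RNAs for RNA-targeting Cas systems. The feature table does not call the U1 promoter, the PspCas13b direct repeat or any terminator. An unannotated stretch of roughly 600 nt lies between the lacZα fragment and the lac operator, where the pUC19 multiple cloning site would sit, and it is the likely location of this cassette, though the record does not confirm it. No gene insert is listed. As its name indicates, the plasmid carries a non-targeting spacer, which users replace with a spacer of their choice using BbsI sites. The unmodified plasmid can plausibly serve as a non-targeting control. The Cas13b protein is not encoded here and must be supplied separately.
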