Features (pLannotate 1.2.2; 10 found; start..end, strand, type, name):
    183..771     -  rep_origin     ori: high-copy-number ColE1/pMB1/pBR322/pUC origin of replication
    942..1802    -  CDS            AmpR: β-lactamase; bla; confers resistance to ampicillin, carbenicillin, and related antibiotics
   1803..1907    -  promoter       AmpR promoter: bla
   2002..2037    +  CDS            rop (fragment): Rop protein, which maintains plasmids at low copy number; rop
   2139..2238    +  misc_feature   bom (fragment): basis of mobility region from pBR322
   2244..2401    -  CDS            lacZα (fragment): LacZα fragment of β-galactosidase; lacZ fragment
   2990..3006    -  protein_bind   lac operator: The lac repressor binds to the lac operator to inhibit transcription in E. coli. This inhibition can be relieved by adding lactose or isopropyl-β-D-thiogalactopyranoside (IPTG). lac repressor encoded by lacI
   3014..3044    -  promoter       lac promoter: promoter for the E. coli lac operon
   3059..3080    -  protein_bind   CAP binding site: CAP binding activates transcription in the presence of cAMP. E. coli catabolite activator protein
   3093..3185    -  CDS            lacI (fragment): lac repressor; lacI; The lac repressor binds to the lac operator to inhibit transcription in E. coli. This inhibition can be relieved by adding lactose or isopropyl-β-D-thiogalactopyranoside (IPTG).
>Addgene plasmid #229053 | phU1-PspCas13b-non-targeting (pEZ36) | addgene full sequence | sequence record 454993 | Addgene NGS Result
TCTTCCGCTTCCTCGCTCACTGACTCGCTGCGCTCGGTCGTTCGGCTGCGGCGAGCGGTATCAGCTCACT
CAAAGGCGGTAATACGGTTATCCACAGAATCAGGGGATAACGCAGGAAAGAACATGTGAGCAAAAGGCCA
GCAAAAGGCCAGGAACCGTAAAAAGGCCGCGTTGCTGGCGTTTTTCCATAGGCTCCGCCCCCCTGACGAG
CATCACAAAAATCGACGCTCAAGTCAGAGGTGGCGAAACCCGACAGGACTATAAAGATACCAGGCGTTTC
CCCCTGGAAGCTCCCTCGTGCGCTCTCCTGTTCCGACCCTGCCGCTTACCGGATACCTGTCCGCCTTTCT
CCCTTCGGGAAGCGTGGCGCTTTCTCATAGCTCACGCTGTAGGTATCTCAGTTCGGTGTAGGTCGTTCGC
TCCAAGCTGGGCTGTGTGCACGAACCCCCCGTTCAGCCCGACCGCTGCGCCTTATCCGGTAACTATCGTC
TTGAGTCCAACCCGGTAAGACACGACTTATCGCCACTGGCAGCAGCCACTGGTAACAGGATTAGCAGAGC
GAGGTATGTAGGCGGTGCTACAGAGTTCTTGAAGTGGTGGCCTAACTACGGCTACACTAGAAGAACAGTA
TTTGGTATCTGCGCTCTGCTGAAGCCAGTTACCTTCGGAAAAAGAGTTGGTAGCTCTTGATCCGGCAAAC
AAACCACCGCTGGTAGCGGTGGTTTTTTTGTTTGCAAGCAGCAGATTACGCGCAGAAAAAAAGGATCTCA
AGAAGATCCTTTGATCTTTTCTACGGGGTCTGACGCTCAGTGGAACGAAAACTCACGTTAAGGGATTTTG
GTCATGAGATTATCAAAAAGGATCTTCACCTAGATCCTTTTAAATTAAAAATGAAGTTTTAAATCAATCT
AAAGTATATATGAGTAAACTTGGTCTGACAGTTACCAATGCTTAATCAGTGAGGCACCTATCTCAGCGAT
CTGTCTATTTCGTTCATCCATAGTTGCCTGACTCCCCGTCGTGTAGATAACTACGATACGGGAGGGCTTA
CCATCTGGCCCCAGTGCTGCAATGATACCGCGAGACCCACGCTCACCGGCTCCAGATTTATCAGCAATAA
ACCAGCCAGCCGGAAGGGCCGAGCGCAGAAGTGGTCCTGCAACTTTATCCGCCTCCATCCAGTCTATTAA
TTGTTGCCGGGAAGCTAGAGTAAGTAGTTCGCCAGTTAATAGTTTGCGCAACGTTGTTGCCATTGCTACA
GGCATCGTGGTGTCACGCTCGTCGTTTGGTATGGCTTCATTCAGCTCCGGTTCCCAACGATCAAGGCGAG
TTACATGATCCCCCATGTTGTGCAAAAAAGCGGTTAGCTCCTTCGGTCCTCCGATCGTTGTCAGAAGTAA
GTTGGCCGCAGTGTTATCACTCATGGTTATGGCAGCACTGCATAATTCTCTTACTGTCATGCCATCCGTA
AGATGCTTTTCTGTGACTGGTGAGTACTCAACCAAGTCATTCTGAGAATAGTGTATGCGGCGACCGAGTT
GCTCTTGCCCGGCGTCAATACGGGATAATACCGCGCCACATAGCAGAACTTTAAAAGTGCTCATCATTGG
AAAACGTTCTTCGGGGCGAAAACTCTCAAGGATCTTACCGCTGTTGAGATCCAGTTCGATGTAACCCACT
CGTGCACCCAACTGATCTTCAGCATCTTTTACTTTCACCAGCGTTTCTGGGTGAGCAAAAACAGGAAGGC
AAAATGCCGCAAAAAAGGGAATAAGGGCGACACGGAAATGTTGAATACTCATACTCTTCCTTTTTCAATA
TTATTGAAGCATTTATCAGGGTTATTGTCTCATGAGCGGATACATATTTGAATGTATTTAGAAAAATAAA
CAAATAGGGGTTCCGCGCACATTTCCCCGAAAAGTGCCACCTGACGTCTAAGAAACCATTATTATCATGA
CATTAACCTATAAAAATAGGCGTATCACGAGGCCCTTTCGTCTCGCGCGTTTCGGTGATGACGGTGAAAA
CCTCTGACACATGCAGCTCCCGGAGACGGTCACAGCTTGTCTGTAAGCGGATGCCGGGAGCAGACAAGCC
CGTCAGGGCGCGTCAGCGGGTGTTGGCGGGTGTCGGGGCTGGCTTAACTATGCGGCATCAGAGCAGATTG
TACTGAGAGTGCACCATATGCGGTGTGAAATACCGCACAGATGCGTAAGGAGAAAATACCGCATCAGGCG
CCATTCGCCATTCAGGCTGCGCAACTGTTGGGAAGGGCGATCGGTGCGGGCCTCTTCGCTATTACGCCAG
CTGGCGAAAGGGGGATGTGCTGCAAGGCGATTAAGTTGGGTAACGCCAGGGTTTTCCCAGTCACGACGTT
GTAAAACGACGGCCAGTGAATTCCTAAGGACCAGCTTCTTTGGGAGAGAACAGACGCAGGGGCGGGAGGG
AAAAAGGGAGAGGCAGACGTCACTTCCCCTTGGCGGCTCTGGCAGCAGATTGGTCGGTTGAGTGGCAGAA
AGGCAGACGGGGACTGGGCAAGGCACTGTCGGTGACATCACAGACAGGGCGACTTCTATGTAGATGAGGC
AGCGCAGAGGCTGCTGCTTCGCCACTTGCTGCTTCGCCACGAAGGAGTTCCCGTGCCCTGGGAGCGGGTT
CAGGACCGCTGATCGGAAGTGAGAATCCCAGCTGTGTGTCAGGGCTGGAAAGGGCTCGGGAGTGCGCGGG
GCAAGTGACCGTGTGTGTAAAGAGTGAGGCGTATGAGGCTGTGTCGGGGCAGAGGCACAACGTTTCAATG
TCTTCGATATTCAAGCGTCGGAAGACAAGTTGTGGAAGGTCCAGTTTTGAGGGGCTATTACAACACTTTC
TGGAGTTTCAAAAACAGACTGTACGCTAAGGGTCATATCTTTTCTTGTATTGGTTTGTGTCTTGGTTGGT
GTCTTAGAAGCTTGGCGTAATCATGGTCATAGCTGTTTCCTGTGTGAAATTGTTATCCGCTCACAATTCC
ACACAACATACGAGCCGGAAGCATAAAGTGTAAAGCCTGGGGTGCCTAATGAGTGAGCTAACTCACATTA
ATTGCGTTGCGCTCACTGCCCGCTTTCCAGTCGGGAAACCTGTCGTGCCAGCTGCATTAATGAATCGGCC
AACGCGCGGGGAGAGGCGGTTTGCGTATTGGGCGC
